Addgene plasmid #191169: NSK024 SFFV-mCherry-SG(p53R248Q.s2)SG-EGFP (FLP-IN)
Purpose: Expression of a sensor for p53 mutant R248Q in mammalian cells; mCherry marker, EGFP output
Depositing lab: Xiaojing Gao. Depositing organization: Stanford University. Publication: Modular, programmable RNA sensing using ADAR editing in living cells. Kaseniit KE, Katz N, Kolber NS, Call CC, Wengier DL, Cody WB, Sattely ES, Gao XJ. Nat Biotechnol. 2022 Oct 5. pii: 10.1038/s41587-022-01493-x. doi: 10.1038/s41587-022-01493-x. PubMed 36198772.
Backbone
  Vector backbone: FLP-IN
  Vector type: Mammalian Expression
Growth in bacteria
  Bacterial resistance: Ampicillin, 100 μg/mL
  Growth temperature: 37°C
  Growth strain: DH5alpha
  Copy number: High Copy
Gene/Insert
  Gene/Insert name: mCherry:p53(R248Q).s2:EGFP
  Species: Synthetic
  Mutation: WT
  Promoter: SFFV
  Cloning method: Unknown
Terms and licenses: Academic/Nonprofit Terms; Industry Terms: Not Available to Industry
Depositor comments: Please see https://rnasensing.bio/ for more details. Please visit https://www.biorxiv.org/content/10.1101/2022.01.28.478207v1 for bioRxiv preprint.
How to cite: NSK024 SFFV-mCherry-SG(p53R248Q.s2)SG-EGFP (FLP-IN) was a gift from Xiaojing Gao (Addgene plasmid # 191169 ; http://n2t.net/addgene:191169 ; RRID:Addgene_191169)
