[The description below was written by a language model from this plasmid's Addgene catalogue record and pLannotate feature annotations shown in this document.]
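Description:
NSK024 SFFV-mCherry-SG(p53R248Q.s2)SG-EGFP (FLP-IN) is a 6.7 kb mammalian expression plasmid built on a Flp-In-type backbone and carrying a synthetic RNA sensor for the p53 R248Q mutant transcript. It is propagated in E. coli through a high-copy ColE1/pUC origin with ampicillin selection (AmpR under its own bla promoter). Remnants of an f1 origin, lac regulatory elements and a bom region are also annotated. Downstream of the expression cassette sits an FRT site directly followed by a hygromycin resistance coding sequence and an SV40 poly(A) signal. No complete promoter is annotated ahead of HygR. This is the usual Flp-In arrangement, in which FLP-mediated recombination into a genomic FRT landing site is expected to supply the upstream elements needed for hygromycin selection of stable single-copy integrants.

The payload is one transcript driven by the spleen focus-forming virus (SFFV) LTR promoter and terminated by a bGH poly(A) signal. It encodes mCherry, then an F2A self-cleaving peptide fragment, then a roughly 175 nt segment of human TP53 in antisense orientation, and finally EGFP. mCherry serves as the constitutive marker of delivery and expression, and EGFP is the conditional output. The antisense segment is the sensor element, complementary to the target mRNA. The associated publication describes modular RNA sensing based on ADAR editing, in which pairing with the target recruits ADAR and editing of the sensor permits translation of the downstream output. The record does not annotate the specific editable site or the "SG" flanking elements named in the title. The construct is used to report the presence of p53 R248Q transcripts in living mammalian cells by the EGFP signal relative to mCherry.
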