Features (pLannotate 1.2.2; 21 found; start..end, strand, type, name):
    176..583     +  promoter       SFFV promoter: spleen focus-forming virus long terminal repeat (LTR) promoter
    597..1304    +  CDS            mCherry: mCherry is a basic (constitutively fluorescent) red fluorescent protein published in 2004, derived from Discosoma sp.. It is reported to be a very rapidly-maturing monomer with low acid sensitivity.
   1341..1399    +  CDS            F2A (fragment): 2A peptide from foot-and-mouth disease virus polyprotein Eukaryotic ribosomes fail to insert a peptide bond between the Gly and Pro residues, yielding separate polypeptides.
   1413..1587    -  CDS            p53 (fragment): human tumor suppressor protein that is often mutated in cancers; Homo sapiens TP53; responds to cellular stresses to regulate the expression of target genes
   1692..2405    +  CDS            EGFP: EGFP is a basic (constitutively fluorescent) green fluorescent protein published in 1996, derived from Aequorea victoria. It is reported to be a rapidly-maturing weak dimer with moderate acid sensitivity.
   2518..2742    +  polyA_signal   bGH poly(A) signal: bovine growth hormone polyadenylation signal
   2758..2781    +  polyA_signal   bGH poly(A) signal (fragment): bovine growth hormone polyadenylation signal
   2785..2806    +  promoter       SV40 promoter (fragment): SV40 enhancer and early promoter
   2827..3060    +  rep_origin     f1 ori (fragment) (sequence partly withheld): f1 bacteriophage origin of replication; arrow indicates direction of (+) strand synthesis
   3065..3112    +  protein_bind   FRT: FLP-mediated recombination occurs in the 8-bp core sequence TCTAGAAA (Turan and Bode, 2011). FLP recombinase from the Saccharomyces cerevisiae 2μ plasmid
   3120..4142    +  CDS            HygR: aminoglycoside phosphotransferase from E. coli; aph(4)-Ia; confers resistance to hygromycin
   4152..4277    +  CDS            ble (fragment): BLE_KLEPN - Experimental evidence at protein level: Swiss-Prot protein existence level 1. Binding protein with a strong affinity to the bleomycin family of antibiotics. Binds to CL990; an antimitotic-antibiotic compound. From Klebsiella pneumoniae.
   4272..4393    +  polyA_signal   SV40 poly(A) signal: SV40 polyadenylation signal
   4466..4482    -  protein_bind   lac operator: The lac repressor binds to the lac operator to inhibit transcription in E. coli. This inhibition can be relieved by adding lactose or isopropyl-β-D-thiogalactopyranoside (IPTG). lac repressor encoded by lacI
   4490..4520    -  promoter       lac promoter: promoter for the E. coli lac operon
   4535..4556    -  protein_bind   CAP binding site: CAP binding activates transcription in the presence of cAMP. E. coli catabolite activator protein
   4569..4661    -  CDS            lacI (fragment): lac repressor; lacI; The lac repressor binds to the lac operator to inhibit transcription in E. coli. This inhibition can be relieved by adding lactose or isopropyl-β-D-thiogalactopyranoside (IPTG).
   4844..5432    -  rep_origin     ori: high-copy-number ColE1/pMB1/pBR322/pUC origin of replication
   5603..6463    -  CDS            AmpR: β-lactamase; bla; confers resistance to ampicillin, carbenicillin, and related antibiotics
   6464..6568    -  promoter       AmpR promoter: bla
   6627..5       -  misc_feature   bom (fragment) (across the origin): basis of mobility region from pBR322
>Addgene plasmid #191169 | NSK024 SFFV-mCherry-SG(p53R248Q.s2)SG-EGFP (FLP-IN) | addgene full sequence | sequence record 375479 | Addgene NGS Result
AGTATCTGCTCCCTGCTTGTGTGTTGGAGGTCGCTGAGTAGTGCGCGAGCAAAATTTAAGCTACAACAAG
GCAAGGCTTGACCGACAATTGCCGATAAAATAAAAGATTTTATTTAGTCTCCAGAAAAAGGGGGGAATGA
AAGACCCCACCTGTAGGTTTGGCAAGCTAGCTGCAGTAACGCCATTTTGCAAGGCATGGAAAAATACCAA
ACCAAGAATAGAGAAGTTCAGATCAAGGGCGGGTACATGAAAATAGCTAACGTTGGGCCAAACAGGATAT
CTGCGGTGAGCAGTTTCGGCCCCGGCCCGGGGCCAAGAACAGATGGTCACCGCAGTTTCGGCCCCGGCCC
GAGGCCAAGAACAGATGGTCCCCAGATATGGCCCAACCCTCAGCAGTTTCTTAAGACCCATCAGATGTTT
CCAGGCTCCCCCAAGGACCTGAAATGACCCTGCGCCTTATTTGAATTAACCAATCAGCCTGCTTCTCGCT
TCTGTTCGCGCGCTTCTGCTTCCCGAGCTCTATAAAAGAGCTCACAACCCCTCACTCGGCGCGCCAGTCC
TCCGACAGACTGAGTCGCCCGGGAAGCTTCGCCACCATGGTGAGCAAGGGCGAGGAGGATAACATGGCCA
TCATCAAGGAGTTCATGCGCTTCAAGGTGCACATGGAGGGCTCCGTGAACGGCCACGAGTTCGAGATCGA
GGGCGAGGGCGAGGGCCGCCCCTACGAGGGCACCCAGACCGCCAAGCTGAAGGTGACCAAGGGTGGCCCC
CTGCCCTTCGCCTGGGACATCCTGTCCCCTCAGTTCATGTACGGCTCCAAGGCCTACGTGAAGCACCCCG
CCGACATTCCCGACTACTTGAAGCTGTCCTTCCCCGAGGGCTTCAAGTGGGAGCGCGTGATGAACTTCGA
GGACGGCGGCGTGGTGACCGTGACCCAGGACTCCTCCCTGCAGGACGGCGAGTTCATCTACAAGGTGAAG
CTGCGCGGCACCAACTTCCCCTCCGACGGCCCCGTAATGCAGAAGAAGACCATGGGCTGGGAGGCCTCCT
CCGAGCGGATGTACCCCGAGGACGGCGCCCTGAAGGGCGAGATCAAGCAGAGGCTGAAGCTGAAGGACGG
CGGCCACTACGACGCTGAGGTCAAGACCACCTACAAGGCCAAGAAGCCCGTGCAGCTGCCCGGCGCCTAC
AACGTCAACATCAAGTTGGACATCACCTCCCACAACGAGGACTACACCATCGTGGAACAGTACGAACGCG
CCGAGGGCCGCCACTCCACCGGCGGCATGGACGAGCTGTACAAGAGCGAAGCCAGACACAAACAGAAAAT
TGTGGCTCCGGTGAAACAGACTTTGAATTTTGACCTTCTGAAGCTGGCGGGAGACGTCGAGTCCAACCCC
GGTCCCGGATCCGGCTCCCCTTTCTTGCGGAGATTCTCTTCCTCTGTGCGCCGGTCTCTCCCAGGACAGG
CACAAACACGCACCTCAAAGCTGTTCCGTCCCAGTAGATTACCACTGGAGTCTTCCAGTGTGATGATGGT
GAGGATGGGCCTCTAGTTCATGCCGCCCATGCAGGAACTGTTACACACCGGTGAGGCACGGCATAAGCAA
AAGATCGTAGCCCCAGTAAAGCAAACACTCAACTTCGATCTACTCAAACTCGCAGGTGATGTGGAATCTA
ATCCAGGACCTGTCTCAAAGGGCGAGGAACTTTTTACGGGCGTTGTTCCGATCCTCGTCGAATTGGACGG
GGACGTTAATGGGCATAAATTCTCAGTTAGTGGTGAGGGTGAGGGGGACGCGACATATGGGAAACTTACG
CTGAAGTTCATATGTACCACCGGAAAATTGCCAGTGCCGTGGCCTACTCTCGTCACCACCCTGACATATG
GTGTTCAGTGTTTTAGCCGGTATCCAGACCATATGAAACAGCACGATTTTTTTAAATCCGCTATGCCTGA
AGGTTACGTACAGGAGCGAACGATATTTTTTAAAGACGACGGAAACTACAAAACTAGAGCCGAGGTAAAA
TTCGAGGGTGACACTCTCGTGAACCGGATCGAACTGAAGGGCATAGATTTTAAGGAGGATGGCAATATAC
TGGGCCACAAGCTCGAATACAACTATAATTCTCATAATGTCTATATCATGGCGGACAAACAGAAAAACGG
CATCAAGGTAAACTTTAAAATCCGACACAATATTGAGGACGGCTCTGTCCAGCTTGCGGACCATTACCAA
CAGAACACGCCGATAGGGGATGGTCCAGTACTTCTCCCTGATAATCACTATTTGTCTACTCAGTCAGCTC
TTAGCAAGGACCCAAACGAAAAACGGGATCACATGGTCCTTCTTGAGTTCGTCACTGCGGCTGGGATAAC
ACTCGGGATGGACGAACTGTATAAGTAGGCCGCTCGAGGAGGGCCCGAACAAAAACTCATCTCAGAAGAG
GATCTGAATAGCGCCGTCGACCATCATCATAATCATCATTGAGTTTAAACCCGCTGATCAGCCTCGACTG
TGCCTTCTAGTTGCCAGCCATCTGTTGTTTGCCCCTCCCCCGTGCCTTCCTTGACCCTGGAAGGTGCCAC
TCCCACTGTCCTTTCCTAATAAAATGAGGAAATTGCATCGCATTGTCTGAGTAGGTGTCATTCTATTCTG
GGGGGTGGGGTGGGGCAGGACAGCAAGGGGGAGGATTGGGAAGACAATAGCAGGCATGCTGGGGATGCGG
TGGGCTCTATGGAGATCTATCGATGTTCTGGGGATGCGGTGGGCTCTATGGCTTCTGAGGCGGAAAGAAC
CAGCTGGGGCTCTAGGGGGTATCCCC
[124 nt withheld, positions 2827-2950]
C
[91 nt withheld, positions 2952-3042]
AGGGTGATGGTTCACGTACCTAGAAGTTCCTATTCCGAAGTTCCTATTCTCTAGAAAGTATAGGAACTTC
CTTGGCCAAAAAGCCTGAACTCACCGCGACGTCTGTCGAGAAGTTTCTGATCGAAAAGTTCGACAGCGTC
TCCGACCTGATGCAGCTCTCGGAGGGCGAAGAATCTCGTGCTTTCAGCTTCGATGTAGGAGGGCGTGGAT
ATGTCCTGCGGGTAAATAGCTGCGCCGATGGTTTCTACAAAGATCGTTATGTTTATCGGCACTTTGCATC
GGCCGCGCTCCCGATTCCGGAAGTGCTTGACATTGGGGAATTCAGCGAGAGCCTGACCTATTGCATCTCC
CGCCGTGCACAGGGTGTCACGTTGCAAGACCTGCCTGAAACCGAACTGCCCGCTGTTCTGCAGCCGGTCG
CGGAGGCCATGGATGCGATCGCTGCGGCCGATCTTAGCCAGACGAGCGGGTTCGGCCCATTCGGACCGCA
AGGAATCGGTCAATACACTACATGGCGTGATTTCATATGCGCGATTGCTGATCCCCATGTGTATCACTGG
CAAACTGTGATGGACGACACCGTCAGTGCGTCCGTCGCGCAGGCTCTCGATGAGCTGATGCTTTGGGCCG
AGGACTGCCCCGAAGTCCGGCACCTCGTGCACGCGGATTTCGGCTCCAACAATGTCCTGACGGACAATGG
CCGCATAACAGCGGTCATTGACTGGAGCGAGGCGATGTTCGGGGATTCCCAATACGAGGTCGCCAACATC
TTCTTCTGGAGGCCGTGGTTGGCTTGTATGGAGCAGCAGACGCGCTACTTCGAGCGGAGGCATCCGGAGC
TTGCAGGATCGCCGCGGCTCCGGGCGTATATGCTCCGCATTGGTCTTGACCAACTCTATCAGAGCTTGGT
TGACGGCAATTTCGATGATGCAGCTTGGGCGCAGGGTCGATGCGACGCAATCGTCCGATCCGGAGCCGGG
ACTGTCGGGCGTACACAAATCGCCCGCAGAAGCGCGGCCGTCTGGACCGATGGCTGTGTAGAAGTACTCG
CCGATAGTGGAAACCGACGCCCCAGCACTCGTCCGAGGGCAAAGGAATAGCACGTACTACGAGATTTCGA
TTCCACCGCCGCCTTCTATGAAAGGTTGGGCTTCGGAATCGTTTTCCGGGACGCCGGCTGGATGATCCTC
CAGCGCGGGGATCTCATGCTGGAGTTCTTCGCCCACCCCAACTTGTTTATTGCAGCTTATAATGGTTACA
AATAAAGCAATAGCATCACAAATTTCACAAATAAAGCATTTTTTTCACTGCATTCTAGTTGTGGTTTGTC
CAAACTCATCAATGTATCTTATCATGTCTGTATACCGTCGACCTCTAGCTAGAGCTTGGCGTAATCATGG
TCATAGCTGTTTCCTGTGTGAAATTGTTATCCGCTCACAATTCCACACAACATACGAGCCGGAAGCATAA
AGTGTAAAGCCTGGGGTGCCTAATGAGTGAGCTAACTCACATTAATTGCGTTGCGCTCACTGCCCGCTTT
CCAGTCGGGAAACCTGTCGTGCCAGCTGCATTAATGAATCGGCCAACGCGCGGGGAGAGGCGGTTTGCGT
ATTGGGCGCTCTTCCGCTTCCTCGCTCACTGACTCGCTGCGCTCGGTCGTTCGGCTGCGGCGAGCGGTAT
CAGCTCACTCAAAGGCGGTAATACGGTTATCCACAGAATCAGGGGATAACGCAGGAAAGAACATGTGAGC
AAAAGGCCAGCAAAAGGCCAGGAACCGTAAAAAGGCCGCGTTGCTGGCGTTTTTCCATAGGCTCCGCCCC
CCTGACGAGCATCACAAAAATCGACGCTCAAGTCAGAGGTGGCGAAACCCGACAGGACTATAAAGATACC
AGGCGTTTCCCCCTGGAAGCTCCCTCGTGCGCTCTCCTGTTCCGACCCTGCCGCTTACCGGATACCTGTC
CGCCTTTCTCCCTTCGGGAAGCGTGGCGCTTTCTCATAGCTCACGCTGTAGGTATCTCAGTTCGGTGTAG
GTCGTTCGCTCCAAGCTGGGCTGTGTGCACGAACCCCCCGTTCAGCCCGACCGCTGCGCCTTATCCGGTA
ACTATCGTCTTGAGTCCAACCCGGTAAGACACGACTTATCGCCACTGGCAGCAGCCACTGGTAACAGGAT
TAGCAGAGCGAGGTATGTAGGCGGTGCTACAGAGTTCTTGAAGTGGTGGCCTAACTACGGCTACACTAGA
AGAACAGTATTTGGTATCTGCGCTCTGCTGAAGCCAGTTACCTTCGGAAAAAGAGTTGGTAGCTCTTGAT
CCGGCAAACAAACCACCGCTGGTAGCGGTGGTTTTTTTGTTTGCAAGCAGCAGATTACGCGCAGAAAAAA
AGGATCTCAAGAAGATCCTTTGATCTTTTCTACGGGGTCTGACGCTCAGTGGAACGAAAACTCACGTTAA
GGGATTTTGGTCATGAGATTATCAAAAAGGATCTTCACCTAGATCCTTTTAAATTAAAAATGAAGTTTTA
AATCAATCTAAAGTATATATGAGTAAACTTGGTCTGACAGTTACCAATGCTTAATCAGTGAGGCACCTAT
CTCAGCGATCTGTCTATTTCGTTCATCCATAGTTGCCTGACTCCCCGTCGTGTAGATAACTACGATACGG
GAGGGCTTACCATCTGGCCCCAGTGCTGCAATGATACCGCGAGACCCACGCTCACCGGCTCCAGATTTAT
CAGCAATAAACCAGCCAGCCGGAAGGGCCGAGCGCAGAAGTGGTCCTGCAACTTTATCCGCCTCCATCCA
GTCTATTAATTGTTGCCGGGAAGCTAGAGTAAGTAGTTCGCCAGTTAATAGTTTGCGCAACGTTGTTGCC
ATTGCTACAGGCATCGTGGTGTCACGCTCGTCGTTTGGTATGGCTTCATTCAGCTCCGGTTCCCAACGAT
CAAGGCGAGTTACATGATCCCCCATGTTGTGCAAAAAAGCGGTTAGCTCCTTCGGTCCTCCGATCGTTGT
CAGAAGTAAGTTGGCCGCAGTGTTATCACTCATGGTTATGGCAGCACTGCATAATTCTCTTACTGTCATG
CCATCCGTAAGATGCTTTTCTGTGACTGGTGAGTACTCAACCAAGTCATTCTGAGAATAGTGTATGCGGC
GACCGAGTTGCTCTTGCCCGGCGTCAATACGGGATAATACCGCGCCACATAGCAGAACTTTAAAAGTGCT
CATCATTGGAAAACGTTCTTCGGGGCGAAAACTCTCAAGGATCTTACCGCTGTTGAGATCCAGTTCGATG
TAACCCACTCGTGCACCCAACTGATCTTCAGCATCTTTTACTTTCACCAGCGTTTCTGGGTGAGCAAAAA
CAGGAAGGCAAAATGCCGCAAAAAAGGGAATAAGGGCGACACGGAAATGTTGAATACTCATACTCTTCCT
TTTTCAATATTATTGAAGCATTTATCAGGGTTATTGTCTCATGAGCGGATACATATTTGAATGTATTTAG
AAAAATAAACAAATAGGGGTTCCGCGCACATTTCCCCGAAAAGTGCCACCTGACGTCGACGGATCGGGAG
ATCTCCCGATCCCCTATGGTGCACTCTCAGTACAATCTGCTCTGATGCCGCATAGTTAAGCC
